Addgene plasmid #206337: pET15-VraS - M192I
Purpose: Bacterial Expression of M192I VraS
Depositing lab: May Abdelaziz. Depositing organization: University of Texas at Tyler. Publication: Staphylococcus aureus sensor histidine kinase VraS mutations linked to antibiotic resistance affect enzymatic catalysis, stability, and substrate interactions. Cagle-White B, Bhattarai S, Sunderhaus A, Scott E, Solis A, Marsh L, Catague KL, Sarkar A, Abdel Aziz MH. Arch Biochem Biophys. 2026 Feb;776:110715. doi: 10.1016/j.abb.2025.110715. Epub 2025 Dec 24. PubMed 41453699.
Backbone
  Vector backbone: pET15b
  Vector type: Bacterial Expression
Growth in bacteria
  Bacterial resistance: Ampicillin, 100 μg/mL
  Growth temperature: 37°C
  Growth strain: DH5alpha
  Copy number: High Copy
Gene/Insert
  Gene/Insert name: VraS
  Species: Staphylococcus aureus
  Mutation: M192I
  Tag / fusion protein: 6x His (N terminal on backbone)
  Cloning method: Restriction Enzyme; 5′ cloning site Nde I (unknown if destroyed); 3′ cloning site Xho I (unknown if destroyed)
  Sequencing primers: 5′ Unknown
Terms and licenses: Academic/Nonprofit Terms; Industry Terms: Not Available to Industry
How to cite: pET15-VraS - M192I was a gift from May Abdelaziz (Addgene plasmid # 206337 ; http://n2t.net/addgene:206337 ; RRID:Addgene_206337)
