[The description below was written by a language model from this plasmid's Addgene catalogue record and pLannotate feature annotations shown in this document.]
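Description:
pET15-VraS - M192I is a bacterial expression plasmid built on the pET15b backbone for producing a mutant form of VraS, the sensor histidine kinase of a Staphylococcus aureus two-component system, in E. coli. The insert carries the M192I substitution and was cloned between the NdeI and XhoI sites. The annotated vraS region spans only about 790 bp and is flagged as a fragment, so the construct may encode a portion of the kinase rather than the full-length protein, although the record does not say so explicitly. The functional text attached to that annotation refers to an unrelated PprA/PprB system and appears to be an annotation artefact.

Expression is driven by a T7 promoter with an adjacent lac operator and the phage T7 gene 10 ribosome binding site, and it ends at a T7 terminator. The plasmid-borne lacI gene supplies repressor, so transcription is held off until IPTG induction in a host that provides T7 RNA polymerase. An N-terminal 6xHis tag from the backbone allows metal-affinity purification. The feature table also detects a TEV protease recognition site just upstream of the coding sequence, which would permit tag removal, though the catalogue fields do not mention it. The short "capTEV" and "SET1" hits most likely reflect the His tag and residual vector sequence rather than functional fusion partners.

The plasmid is maintained through a ColE1/pMB1-type origin with the pBR322-derived bom and rop elements, and it is selected with ampicillin via β-lactamase. An f1 origin and remnants of the tetracycline resistance gene are also present. The associated study examined how VraS mutations linked to antibiotic resistance affect catalysis, stability and substrate interactions, which fits use of this construct to prepare recombinant protein for biochemical characterisation.
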