Features (pLannotate 1.2.2; 20 found; start..end, strand, type, name):
      1..19      +  promoter       T7 promoter: promoter for bacteriophage T7 RNA polymerase
     20..44      +  protein_bind   lac operator: The lac repressor binds to the lac operator to inhibit transcription in E. coli. This inhibition can be relieved by adding lactose or isopropyl-β-D-thiogalactopyranoside (IPTG). lac repressor encoded by lacI
     59..81      +  RBS            RBS: efficient ribosome binding site from bacteriophage T7 gene 10 (Olins and Rangwala, 1989)
    106..122     +  CDS            capTEV™ (fragment): composite tag for in vivo biotinylation, TEV protease cleavage, and 6xHis tagging
    139..159     +  CDS            TEV site: tobacco etch virus (TEV) protease recognition and cleavage site
    163..948     +  CDS            vraS (fragment): VRAS_STAAM - Experimental evidence at protein level: Swiss-Prot protein existence level 1. Member of the two-component regulatory system PprA/PprB involved in biofilm formation by controlling the expression of many related genes including type IVb pili major subunit flp pilin, adhesin bapA or cupE fimbriae. Modulates also quorum-sensing signal production acting on both negative and positive modulators. Functions as a heme sensor histidine kinase which is autophosphorylated at a histidine residue and transfers its phosphate group to PprB. From Staphylococcus aureus (strain Mu50 / ATCC 700699).
    974..1023    +  CDS            SET1 (fragment): solubility-enhancement tag derived from T7 phage gene 10B
   1031..1078    +  terminator     T7 terminator: transcription terminator for bacteriophage T7 RNA polymerase
   1115..1543    +  rep_origin     f1 ori (sequence partly withheld): f1 bacteriophage origin of replication; arrow indicates direction of (+) strand synthesis
   1596..1700    +  promoter       AmpR promoter: bla
   1701..2561    +  CDS            AmpR: β-lactamase; bla; confers resistance to ampicillin, carbenicillin, and related antibiotics
   2732..3320    +  rep_origin     ori: high-copy-number ColE1/pMB1/pBR322/pUC origin of replication
   3506..3645    -  misc_feature   bom: basis of mobility region from pBR322
   3747..3938    -  CDS            rop: Rop protein, which maintains plasmids at low copy number; rop
   3955..4335    +  CDS            YPB1_ECOLX: Protein predicted: Swiss-Prot protein existence level 4. From Escherichia coli.
   4407..4698    -  CDS            TcR (fragment): tetracycline efflux protein; tet; confers resistance to tetracycline
   4713..4734    -  protein_bind   CAP binding site: CAP binding activates transcription in the presence of cAMP. E. coli catabolite activator protein
   4747..5829    -  CDS            lacI: lac repressor; lacI; The lac repressor binds to the lac operator to inhibit transcription in E. coli. This inhibition can be relieved by adding lactose or isopropyl-β-D-thiogalactopyranoside (IPTG).
   5830..5907    -  promoter       lacI promoter: lacI
   5915..6194    -  CDS            TcR (fragment): tetracycline efflux protein; tet; confers resistance to tetracycline
>Addgene plasmid #206337 | pET15-VraS - M192I | addgene full sequence | sequence record 406197 | Addgene NGS Result
TAATACGACTCACTATAGGGGAATTGTGAGCGGATAACAATTCCCCTCTAGAAATAATTTTGTTTAACTT
TAAGAAGGAGATATACCATGGGCGAGCTCAGCAGCCATCATCATCATCATCACAGCAGCGGCCATATGGA
GGATCTGTACTTTCAGAGCTGCATGGAGGGTGAAACCGTGGGCATCAACGACCAGAACATCGAGATTTAC
AGCGAAACCCTGGATCTGTATCACACCCTGGTTCCGCTGAACCAGGAGCTGCACAAGCTGCGTCTGAAAA
CCCAAAACCTGACCAACGAAAACTACAACATCAACGACGTGAAGGTTAAGAAAATCATTGAGGATGAACG
TCAACGTCTGGCGCGTGAGCTGCACGACAGCGTGAGCCAGCAACTGTTCGCGGCGAGCATGATGCTGAGC
GCGATTAAGGAGACCAAACTGGAACCGCCGCTGGACCAGCAAATCCCGATTCTGGAGAAAATTGTTCAGG
ATAGCCAACTGGAAATGCGTGCGCTGCTGCTGCACCTGCGTCCGCTGGGTCTGAAGGATAAAAGCCTGGG
CGAGGGCATCAAGGACCTGGTGATTGATCTGCAGAAGAAAGTTCCGATGAAAGTGGTTCACGAAATCCAA
GACTTCAAGGTGCCGAAAGGCATTGAGGATCACCTGTTTCGTATCACCCAGGAAGCGATTAGCAACACCC
TGCGTCACAGCAACGGTACCAAGGTGACCGTTGAACTGTTCAACAAAGACGATTACCTGCTGCTGCGTAT
CCAGGACAACGGCAAGGGCTTTAACGTTGATGAGAAACTGGAACAAAGCTATGGTCTGAAGAACATGCGT
GAGCGTGCGCTGGAAATCGGCGCGACCTTTCACATTGTGAGCCTGCCGGACAGCGGTACCCGTATTGAGG
TTAAGGCGCCGCTGAACAAAGAAGATAGCTATGACGATTAACCCGGGTCGACTCGAGGATCCGGCTGCTA
ACAAAGCCCGAAAGGAAGCTGAGTTGGCTGCTGCCACCGCTGAGCAATAACTAGCATAACCCCTTGGGGC
CTCTAAACGGGTCTTGAGGGGTTTTTTGCTGAAAGGAGGAACTATATCCGGATTGGCGAATGGG
[124 nt withheld, positions 1115-1238]
C
[91 nt withheld, positions 1240-1330]
A
[49 nt withheld, positions 1332-1380]
CCTTTGACGTTGGAGTCCACGTTCTTT
[37 nt withheld, positions 1408-1444]
ACCCTATCTCGGTCTATTCTTTTGATTTATAAGGGATTTTGCCGATTTCGGCCTATTGGTTAAAAAATGA
GCTGATTTAACAAAAATTTAACGCGAATTTTAACAAAATATTAACGCTTACAATTTAGGTGGCACTTTTC
GGGGAAATGTGCGCGGAACCCCTATTTGTTTATTTTTCTAAATACATTCAAATATGTATCCGCTCATGAG
ACAATAACCCTGATAAATGCTTCAATAATATTGAAAAAGGAAGAGTATGAGTATTCAACATTTCCGTGTC
GCCCTTATTCCCTTTTTTGCGGCATTTTGCCTTCCTGTTTTTGCTCACCCAGAAACGCTGGTGAAAGTAA
AAGATGCTGAAGATCAGTTGGGTGCACGAGTGGGTTACATCGAACTGGATCTCAACAGCGGTAAGATCCT
TGAGAGTTTTCGCCCCGAAGAACGTTTTCCAATGATGAGCACTTTTAAAGTTCTGCTATGTGGCGCGGTA
TTATCCCGTATTGACGCCGGGCAAGAGCAACTCGGTCGCCGCATACACTATTCTCAGAATGACTTGGTTG
AGTACTCACCAGTCACAGAAAAGCATCTTACGGATGGCATGACAGTAAGAGAATTATGCAGTGCTGCCAT
AACCATGAGTGATAACACTGCGGCCAACTTACTTCTGACAACGATCGGAGGACCGAAGGAGCTAACCGCT
TTTTTGCACAACATGGGGGATCATGTAACTCGCCTTGATCGTTGGGAACCGGAGCTGAATGAAGCCATAC
CAAACGACGAGCGTGACACCACGATGCCTGCAGCAATGGCAACAACGTTGCGCAAACTATTAACTGGCGA
ACTACTTACTCTAGCTTCCCGGCAACAATTAATAGACTGGATGGAGGCGGATAAAGTTGCAGGACCACTT
CTGCGCTCGGCCCTTCCGGCTGGCTGGTTTATTGCTGATAAATCTGGAGCCGGTGAGCGTGGGTCTCGCG
GTATCATTGCAGCACTGGGGCCAGATGGTAAGCCCTCCCGTATCGTAGTTATCTACACGACGGGGAGTCA
GGCAACTATGGATGAACGAAATAGACAGATCGCTGAGATAGGTGCCTCACTGATTAAGCATTGGTAACTG
TCAGACCAAGTTTACTCATATATACTTTAGATTGATTTAAAACTTCATTTTTAATTTAAAAGGATCTAGG
TGAAGATCCTTTTTGATAATCTCATGACCAAAATCCCTTAACGTGAGTTTTCGTTCCACTGAGCGTCAGA
CCCCGTAGAAAAGATCAAAGGATCTTCTTGAGATCCTTTTTTTCTGCGCGTAATCTGCTGCTTGCAAACA
AAAAAACCACCGCTACCAGCGGTGGTTTGTTTGCCGGATCAAGAGCTACCAACTCTTTTTCCGAAGGTAA
CTGGCTTCAGCAGAGCGCAGATACCAAATACTGTCCTTCTAGTGTAGCCGTAGTTAGGCCACCACTTCAA
GAACTCTGTAGCACCGCCTACATACCTCGCTCTGCTAATCCTGTTACCAGTGGCTGCTGCCAGTGGCGAT
AAGTCGTGTCTTACCGGGTTGGACTCAAGACGATAGTTACCGGATAAGGCGCAGCGGTCGGGCTGAACGG
GGGGTTCGTGCACACAGCCCAGCTTGGAGCGAACGACCTACACCGAACTGAGATACCTACAGCGTGAGCT
ATGAGAAAGCGCCACGCTTCCCGAAGGGAGAAAGGCGGACAGGTATCCGGTAAGCGGCAGGGTCGGAACA
GGAGAGCGCACGAGGGAGCTTCCAGGGGGAAACGCCTGGTATCTTTATAGTCCTGTCGGGTTTCGCCACC
TCTGACTTGAGCGTCGATTTTTGTGATGCTCGTCAGGGGGGCGGAGCCTATGGAAAAACGCCAGCAACGC
GGCCTTTTTACGGTTCCTGGCCTTTTGCTGGCCTTTTGCTCACATGTTCTTTCCTGCGTTATCCCCTGAT
TCTGTGGATAACCGTATTACCGCCTTTGAGTGAGCTGATACCGCTCGCCGCAGCCGAACGACCGAGCGCA
GCGAGTCAGTGAGCGAGGAAGCGGAAGAGCGCCTGATGCGGTATTTTCTCCTTACGCATCTGTGCGGTAT
TTCACACCGCAATGGTGCACTCTCAGTACAATCTGCTCTGATGCCGCATAGTTAAGCCAGTATACACTCC
GCTATCGCTACGTGACTGGGTCATGGCTGCGCCCCGACACCCGCCAACACCCGCTGACGCGCCCTGACGG
GCTTGTCTGCTCCCGGCATCCGCTTACAGACAAGCTGTGACCGTCTCCGGGAGCTGCATGTGTCAGAGGT
TTTCACCGTCATCACCGAAACGCGCGAGGCAGCTGCGGTAAAGCTCATCAGCGTGGTCGTGAAGCGATTC
ACAGATGTCTGCCTGTTCATCCGCGTCCAGCTCGTTGAGTTTCTCCAGAAGCGTTAATGTCTGGCTTCTG
ATAAAGCGGGCCATGTTAAGGGCGGTTTTTTCCTGTTTGGTCACTGATGCCTCCGTGTAAGGGGGATTTC
TGTTCATGGGGGTAATGATACCGATGAAACGAGAGAGGATGCTCACGATACGGGTTACTGATGATGAACA
TGCCCGGTTACTGGAACGTTGTGAGGGTAAACAACTGGCGGTATGGATGCGGCGGGACCAGAGAAAAATC
ACTCAGGGTCAATGCCAGCGCTTCGTTAATACAGATGTAGGTGTTCCACAGGGTAGCCAGCAGCATCCTG
CGATGCAGATCCGGAACATAATGGTGCAGGGCGCTGACTTCCGCGTTTCCAGACTTTACGAAACACGGAA
ACCGAAGACCATTCATGTTGTTGCTCAGGTCGCAGACGTTTTGCAGCAGCAGTCGCTTCACGTTCGCTCG
CGTATCGGTGATTCATTCTGCTAACCAGTAAGGCAACCCCGCCAGCCTAGCCGGGTCCTCAACGACAGGA
GCACGATCATGCGCACCCGTGGGGCCGCCATGCCGGCGATAATGGCCTGCTTCTCGCCGAAACGTTTGGT
GGCGGGACCAGTGACGAAGGCTTGAGCGAGGGCGTGCAAGATTCCGAATACCGCAAGCGACAGGCCGATC
ATCGTCGCGCTCCAGCGAAAGCGGTCCTCGCCGAAAATGACCCAGAGCGCTGCCGGCACCTGTCCTACGA
GTTGCATGATAAAGAAGACAGTCATAAGTGCGGCGACGATAGTCATGCCCCGCGCCCACCGGAAGGAGCT
GACTGGGTTGAAGGCTCTCAAGGGCATCGGTCGAGATCCCGGTGCCTAATGAGTGAGCTAACTTACATTA
ATTGCGTTGCGCTCACTGCCCGCTTTCCAGTCGGGAAACCTGTCGTGCCAGCTGCATTAATGAATCGGCC
AACGCGCGGGGAGAGGCGGTTTGCGTATTGGGCGCCAGGGTGGTTTTTCTTTTCACCAGTGAGACGGGCA
ACAGCTGATTGTCCTTCACCGCCTGGCCCTGAGAGAGTTGCAGCAAGCGGTCCACGCTGGTTTGCCCCAG
CAGGCGAAAATCCTGTTTGATGGTGGTTAACGGCGGGATATAACATGAGCTGTCTTCGGTATCGTCGTAT
CCCACTACCGAGATATCCGCACCAACGCGCAGCCCGGACTCGGTAATGGCGCGCATTGCGCCCAGCGCCA
TCTGATCGTTGGCAACCAGCATCGTAGTGGGAACGATGCCCTCATTCAGCATTTGCATGGTTTGTTGAAA
ACCGGACATGGCACTCCAGTCGCCTTCCCGTTCCGCTATCGGCTGAATTTGATTGCGAGTGAGATATTTA
TGCCAGCCAGCCAGACGCAGACGCGCCGAGACAGAACTTAATGGGCCCGCTAACAGCGCGATTTGCTGGT
GACCCAATGCGACCAGATGCTCCACGCCCAGTCGCGTACCGTCTTCATGGGAGAAAATAATACTGTTGAT
GGGTGTCTGGTCAGAGACATCAAGAAATAACGCCGGAACATTAGTGCAGGCAGCTTCCACAGCAATGGCA
TCCTGGTCATCCAGCGGATAGTTAATGATCAGCCCACTGACGCGTTGCGCGAGAAGATTGTGCACCGCCG
CTTTACAGGCTTCGACGCCGCTTCGTTCTACCATCGACACCACCACGCTGGCACCCAGTTGATCGGCGCG
AGATTTAATCGCCGCGACAATTTGCGACGGCGCGTGCAGGGCCAGACTGGAGGTGGCAACGCCAATCAGC
AACGACTGTTTGCCCGCCAGTTGTTGTGCCACGCGGTTGGGAATGTAATTCAGCTCCGCCATCGCCGCTT
CCACTTTTTCCCGCGTTTTCGCAGAAACGTGGCTGGCCTGGTTCACCACGCGGGAAACGGTCTGATAAGA
GACACCGGCATACTCTGCGACATCGTATAACGTTACTGGTTTCACATTCACCACCCTGAATTGACTCTCT
TCCGGGCGCTATCATGCCATACCGCGAAAGGTTTTGCGCCATTCGATGGTGTCCGGGATCTCGACGCTCT
CCCTTATGCGACTCCTGCATTAGGAAGCAGCCCAGTAGTAGGTTGAGGCCGTTGAGCACCGCCGCCGCAA
GGAATGGTGCATGCAAGGAGATGGCGCCCAACAGTCCCCCGGCCACGGGGCCTGCCACCATACCCACGCC
GAAACAAGCGCTCATGAGCCCGAAGTGGCGAGCCCGATCTTCCCCATCGGTGATGTCGGCGATATAGGCG
CCAGCAACCGCACCTGTGGCGCCGGTGATGCCGGCCACGATGCGTCCGGCGTAGAGGATCGAGATCTCGA
TCCCGCGAAAT
