>Addgene plasmid #206337 | pET15-VraS - M192I | depositor partial sequence | sequence record 402734 | insert
GTGACCCCCCCCCCCAAGGATGGGCAGCAAGGAAAGGCGCCCACAGTCCCCGGCCNCGGGGCTTCCCACA
TACCCCGCCGAACAAGGTTCAGAGCCGAAGTGCGAGCCGATNTTCCCATTCNGTGANTCGCGATNTAGGN
CCAGCACCCCCACCTGTGGCNCCGTGATGCCGGCCACGATGCGTCCGGCGTAGAGGATCGAGATCTCGAT
CCCGCGAAATTAATACGACTCACTATAGGGGAATGTGAGCGGATAACAATTCCCCTTCTAGAAATATTTT
GTTTAACTTTAAGAAGGAGATATACCATGGGCGAGCTCAGCAGCCATCATCATCATCATCACAGCAGCGG
CCATATGGAGGATCTGTACTTTCAGAGCTGCATGGAGGGTGAAACCGTGGGCATCAACGACCAGAACATC
GAGATTTACAGCGAAACCCTGGATCTGTATCACACCCTGGTTCCGCTGAACCAGGAGCTGCACAAGCTGC
GTCTGAAAACCCAAAACCTGACCAACGAAAACTACAACATCAACGACGTGAAGGTTAAGAAAATCATTGA
GGATGAACGTCAACGTCTGGCGCGTGAGCTGCACGACAGCGTGAGCCAGCAACTGTTCGCGGCGAGCATG
ATGCTGAGCGCGATTAAGGAGACCAAACTGGAACCGCCGCTGGACCAGCAAATCCCGATTCTGGAGAAAA
TTGTTCAGGATAGCCAACTGGAAATGCGTGCGCTGCTGCTGCACCTGCGTCCGCTGGGTCTGAAGGATAA
AAGCCTGGGCGAGGGCATCAAGGACCTGGTGATTGATCTGCAGAAGAAAGTTCCGATGAAAGTGGTTCAC
GAAATCCAAGACTTCAAGGTGCCGAAAGGCATTGAGGATCACCTGTTTCGTATCACCCAGGAAGCGATTA
GCAACACCCTGCGTCACAGCAACGGTACCAACGTGACCGTTGAACTGTTCAACATAGACGATTACCTGCT
GCTGCGTATCCAGTACAACGGCCAAGGGCTTTAACGTTGATGAGAAACAGGAACAAAGCCATGGTCTGAA
TAACATGCTTGAACGTGCGCTGTACATTGGCACGACCTATCACTTAGGANNNTGCCGGAACAGCTGTCAC
CGGNATGAGGTTAAGGCTCCGTT
